Addgene plasmid #43938: pCR3-FLAG-Ubc13-WT
Depositing lab: Bryant Darnay. Depositing organization: University of Texas MD Anderson Cancer Center. Publication: Site-specific Lys-63-linked tumor necrosis factor receptor-associated factor 6 auto-ubiquitination is a critical determinant of I kappa B kinase activation. Lamothe B, Besse A, Campos AD, Webster WK, Wu H, Darnay BG. J Biol Chem. 2007 Feb 9;282(6):4102-12. Epub 2006 Nov 29. 10.1074/jbc.M609503200 PubMed 17135271.
Backbone
  Vector backbone: pCR3
  Backbone size w/o insert (bp): 5000
  Total vector size (bp): 5540
  Vector type: Mammalian Expression
  Selectable markers: Neomycin (select with G418)
Growth in bacteria
  Bacterial resistance: Ampicillin, 100 μg/mL
  Growth temperature: 37°C
  Growth strain: DH5alpha
  Copy number: High Copy
Gene/Insert
  Gene/Insert name: ubiquitin-conjugating enzyme E2N (alt names: UBC13; UBE2N)
  Species: H. sapiens (human)
  Insert size (bp): 520
  GenBank ID: NM_003348.3
  Entrez Gene: UBE2N (a.k.a. HEL-S-71, UBC13, UBCHBEN, UBCHBEN; UBC13, UbcH-ben, UbcH13)
  Tag / fusion protein: 2x FLAG (N terminal on backbone)
  Cloning method: Restriction Enzyme; 5′ cloning site EcoRI (not destroyed); 3′ cloning site XbaI (not destroyed)
  Sequencing primers: 5′ CMV Forward; 3′ BGH Reverse
Terms and licenses: Academic/Nonprofit Terms; Industry Terms: Not Available to Industry
How to cite: pCR3-FLAG-Ubc13-WT was a gift from Bryant Darnay (Addgene plasmid # 43938 ; http://n2t.net/addgene:43938 ; RRID:Addgene_43938)
