[The description below was written by a language model from this plasmid's Addgene catalogue record and pLannotate feature annotations shown in this document.]
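Description:
pCR3-FLAG-Ubc13-WT is a mammalian expression plasmid of about 5.5 kb, built on the pCR3 backbone, that produces wild-type human UBE2N (Ubc13), a ubiquitin-conjugating E2 enzyme. The roughly 520 bp insert was cloned between EcoRI and XbaI sites, both retained, downstream of two backbone-encoded FLAG epitopes, so the protein carries an N-terminal 2x FLAG tag for detection or immunoprecipitation. Transcription is driven by the human cytomegalovirus immediate early enhancer and promoter and terminated by the bovine growth hormone polyadenylation signal. T7 and SP6 phage promoters flank the cloning region, T7 in the sense orientation and SP6 on the opposite strand, which in principle permits in vitro transcription of either strand.

In bacteria the plasmid is maintained at high copy through a ColE1/pUC-type origin and selected with ampicillin via the β-lactamase gene. An f1 origin is also present and allows single-stranded DNA production. For mammalian cells, an SV40 enhancer/early promoter drives the NeoR/KanR aminoglycoside phosphotransferase gene, followed by an HSV TK polyadenylation signal, enabling G418 selection of stable transfectants. The automated annotation also reports several short fragments (a truncated HIV-1 LTR piece, partial SV40 promoter, bGH and ble segments) that appear to be backbone remnants or incidental matches rather than functional elements.

UBE2N, paired with UBE2V1 or UBE2V2, assembles Lys-63-linked polyubiquitin chains, which do not target proteins for proteasomal degradation. The associated publication concerns Lys-63-linked auto-ubiquitination of TRAF6 and IκB kinase activation, so the construct is suited to overexpressing tagged Ubc13 in cultured cells for studies of this signalling pathway. The "WT" label implies use alongside mutant versions, though none are described in the record.
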