Features (pLannotate 1.2.2; 20 found; start..end, strand, type, name):
     10..389     +  enhancer       CMV enhancer: human cytomegalovirus immediate early enhancer
    390..593     +  promoter       CMV promoter: human cytomegalovirus (CMV) immediate early promoter
    589..622     +  LTR            5' LTR (truncated) (fragment): truncated 5' long terminal repeat (LTR) from HIV-1
    638..656     +  promoter       T7 promoter: promoter for bacteriophage T7 RNA polymerase
    725..745     +  CDS            FLAG (fragment): FLAG® epitope tag, followed by an enterokinase cleavage site
    758..778     +  CDS            FLAG (fragment): FLAG® epitope tag, followed by an enterokinase cleavage site
    785..1237    +  CDS            UBE2N: UBE2N_HUMAN - Also known as BLU. Experimental evidence at protein level: Swiss-Prot protein existence level 1. The UBE2V1-UBE2N and UBE2V2-UBE2N heterodimers catalyze the synthesis of non-canonical 'Lys-63'-linked polyubiquitin chains. This type of polyubiquitination does not lead to protein degradation by the proteasome. Mediates transcriptional activation of target genes. Plays a role in the control of progress through the cell cycle and differentiation. Plays a role in the error-free DNA repair pathway and contributes to the survival of cells after DNA damage. Acts together with the E3 liga
   1256..1274    -  promoter       SP6 promoter: promoter for bacteriophage SP6 RNA polymerase
   1300..1524    +  polyA_signal   bGH poly(A) signal: bovine growth hormone polyadenylation signal
   1528..1546    +  promoter       SV40 promoter (fragment): SV40 enhancer and early promoter
   1656..2244    -  rep_origin     ori: high-copy-number ColE1/pMB1/pBR322/pUC origin of replication
   2466..2482    +  polyA_signal   bGH poly(A) signal (fragment): bovine growth hormone polyadenylation signal
   2573..2620    -  polyA_signal   HSV TK poly(A) signal: herpes simplex virus thymidine kinase polyadenylation signal (Cole and Stacy, 1985)
   2679..2831    -  CDS            ble (fragment): BLE_KLEPN - Experimental evidence at protein level: Swiss-Prot protein existence level 1. Binding protein with a strong affinity to the bleomycin family of antibiotics. Binds to CL990; an antimitotic-antibiotic compound. From Klebsiella pneumoniae.
   2852..3640    -  CDS            NeoR/KanR: aminoglycoside phosphotransferase confers resistance to neomycin, kanamycin, and G418 (Geneticin®)
   3675..4032    -  promoter       SV40 promoter: SV40 enhancer and early promoter
   4034..4051    -  promoter       AmpR promoter (fragment): bla
   4092..4952    -  CDS            AmpR: β-lactamase; bla; confers resistance to ampicillin, carbenicillin, and related antibiotics
   4953..5057    -  promoter       AmpR promoter: bla
   5084..5512    +  rep_origin     f1 ori (sequence partly withheld): f1 bacteriophage origin of replication; arrow indicates direction of (+) strand synthesis
>Addgene plasmid #43938 | pCR3-FLAG-Ubc13-WT | depositor full sequence | sequence record 59343 | pCR3-FLAG-Ubc13-WT sequence 5541 bps
GCGCGCGTTGACATTGATTATTGACTAGTTATTAATAGTAATCAATTACGGGGTCATTAGTTCATAGCCC
ATATATGGAGTTCCGCGTTACATAACTTACGGTAAATGGCCCGCCTGGCTGACCGCCCAACGACCCCCGC
CCATTGACGTCAATAATGACGTATGTTCCCATAGTAACGCCAATAGGGACTTTCCATTGACGTCAATGGG
TGGACTATTTACGGTAAACTGCCCACTTGGCAGTACATCAAGTGTATCATATGCCAAGTACGCCCCCTAT
TGACGTCAATGACGGTAAATGGCCCGCCTGGCATTATGCCCAGTACATGACCTTATGGGACTTTCCTACT
TGGCAGTACATCTACGTATTAGTCATCGCTATTACCATGGTGATGCGGTTTTGGCAGTACATCAATGGGC
GTGGATAGCGGTTTGACTCACGGGGATTTCCAAGTCTCCACCCCATTGACGTCAATGGGAGTTTGTTTTG
GCACCAAAATCAACGGGACTTTCCAAAATGTCGTAACAACTCCGCCCCATTGACGCAAATGGGCGGTAGG
CGTGTACGGTGGGAGGTCTATATAAGCAGAGCTCTCTGGCTAACTAGAGAACCCACTGCTTACTGGCTTA
TCGAAATTAATACGACTCACTATAGGGAGACCCAAGCTTGGTACCGAGCTCGGATCCACTAGTAACGGCC
GCCAGTGTGCTGGAATTGATGGACTACAAGGACGACGATGACAAGGAATTGATGGACTACAAGGACGACG
ATGACAAGGAATTCGCCGGGCTGCCCCGCAGGATCATCAAGGAAACCCAGCGTTTGCTGGCAGAACCAGT
TCCTGGCATCAAAGCCGAACCAGATGAGAGCAACGCCCGTTATTTTCATGTGGTCATTGCTGGCCCTCAG
GATTCCCCCTTTGAGGGAGGGACTTTTAAACTTGAACTATTCCTTCCAGAAGAATACCCAATGGCAGCCC
CTAAAGTACGTTTCATGACCAAAATTTATCATCCTAATGTAGACAAGTTGGGAAGAATATGTTTAGATAT
TTTGAAAGATAAGTGGTCCCCAGCACTGCAGATCCGCACAGTTCTGCTATCGATCCAGGCCTTGTTAAGT
GCTCCCAATCCAGATGATCCATTAGCAAATGATGTAGCGGAGCAGTGGAAGACCAACGAAGCCCAAGCCA
TAGAAACAGCTAGAGCATGGACTAGGCTATATGCCATGAATAATATTTAATCTAGAGGGCCCTATTCTAT
AGTGTCACCTAAATGCTAGAGCTCGCTGATCAGCCTCGACTGTGCCTTCTAGTTGCCAGCCATCTGTTGT
TTGCCCCTCCCCCGTGCCTTCCTTGACCCTGGAAGGTGCCACTCCCACTGTCCTTTCCTAATAAAATGAG
GAAATTGCATCGCATTGTCTGAGTAGGTGTCATTCTATTCTGGGGGGTGGGGTGGGGCAGGACAGCAAGG
GGGAGGATTGGGAAGACAATAGCAGGCATGCTGGGGATGCGGTGGGCTCTATGGCTTCTGAGGCGGAAAG
AACCAGTGGCGGTAATACGGTTATCCACAGAATCAGGGGATAACGCAGGAAAGAACATGTGAGCAAAAGG
CCAGCAAAAGGCCAGGAACCGTAAAAAGGCCGCGTTGCTGGCGTTTTTCCATAGGCTCCGCCCCCCTGAC
GAGCATCACAAAAATCGACGCTCAAGTCAGAGGTGGCGAAACCCGACAGGACTATAAAGATACCAGGCGT
TTCCCCCTGGAAGCTCCCTCGTGCGCTCTCCTGTTCCGACCCTGCCGCTTACCGGATACCTGTCCGCCTT
TCTCCCTTCGGGAAGCGTGGCGCTTTCTCATAGCTCACGCTGTAGGTATCTCAGTTCGGTGTAGGTCGTT
CGCTCCAAGCTGGGCTGTGTGCACGAACCCCCCGTTCAGCCCGACCGCTGCGCCTTATCCGGTAACTATC
GTCTTGAGTCCAACCCGGTAAGACACGACTTATCGCCACTGGCAGCAGCCACTGGTAACAGGATTAGCAG
AGCGAGGTATGTAGGCGGTGCTACAGAGTTCTTGAAGTGGTGGCCTAACTACGGCTACACTAGAAGGACA
GTATTTGGTATCTGCGCTCTGCTGAAGCCAGTTACCTTCGGAAAAAGAGTTGGTAGCTCTTGATCCGGCA
AACAAACCACCGCTGGTAGCGGTGGTTTTTTTGTTTGCAAGCAGCAGATTACGCGCAGAAAAAAAGGATC
TCAAGAAGATCCTTTGATCTTTTCTACGGGGTCTGACGCTCAGTGGAACGAAAACTCACGTTAAGGGATT
TTGGTCATGAGATTATCAAAAAGGATCTTCACCTAGATCCTTTTAAATTAAAAATGAAGTTTTAAATCAA
TCTAAAGTATATATGAGTAACCTGAGGCTATGGCAGGGCCTGCCGCCCCGACGTTGGCTGCGAGCCCTGG
GCCTTCACCCGAACTTGGGGGGTGGGGTGGGGAAAAGGAAGAAACGCGGGCGTATTGGCCCCAATGGGGT
CTCGGTGGGGTATCGACAGAGTGCCAGCCCTGGGACCGAACCCCGCGTTTATGAACAAACGACCCAACAC
CGTGCGTTTTATTCTGTCTTTTTATTGCCGTCATAGCGCGGGTTCCTTCCGGTATTGTCTCCTTCCGTGT
TTCAGTTAGCCTCCCCCTAGGGTGGGCGAAGAACTCCAGCATGAGATCCCCGCGCTGGAGGATCATCCAG
CCGGCGTCCCGGAAAACGATTCCGAAGCCCAACCTTTCATAGAAGGCGGCGGTGGAATCGAAATCTCGTG
ATGGCAGGTTGGGCGTCGCTTGGTCGGTCATTTCGAACCCCAGAGTCCCGCTCAGAAGAACTCGTCAAGA
AGGCGATAGAAGGCGATGCGCTGCGAATCGGGAGCGGCGATACCGTAAAGCACGAGGAAGCGGTCAGCCC
ATTCGCCGCCAAGCTCTTCAGCAATATCACGGGTAGCCAACGCTATGTCCTGATAGCGGTCCGCCACACC
CAGCCGGCCACAGTCGATGAATCCAGAAAAGCGGCCATTTTCCACCATGATATTCGGCAAGCAGGCATCG
CCATGGGTCACGACGAGATCCTCGCCGTCGGGCATGCTCGCCTTGAGCCTGGCGAACAGTTCGGCTGGCG
CGAGCCCCTGATGCTCTTGATCATCCTGATCGACAAGACCGGCTTCCATCCGAGTACGTGCTCGCTCGAT
GCGATGTTTCGCTTGGTGGTCGAATGGGCAGGTAGCCGGATCAAGCGTATGCAGCCGCCGCATTGCATCA
GCCATGATGGATACTTTCTCGGCAGGAGCAAGGTGAGATGACAGGAGATCCTGCCCCGGCACTTCGCCCA
ATAGCAGCCAGTCCCTTCCCGCTTCAGTGACAACGTCGAGCACAGCTGCGCAAGGAACGCCCGTCGTGGC
CAGCCACGATAGCCGCGCTGCCTCGTCTTGCAGTTCATTCAGGGCACCGGACAGGTCGGTCTTGACAAAA
AGAACCGGGCGCCCCTGCGCTGACAGCCGGAACACGGCGGCATCAGAGCAGCCGATTGTCTGTTGTGCCC
AGTCATAGCCGAATAGCCTCTCCACCCAAGCGGCCGGAGAACCTGCGTGCAATCCATCTTGTTCAATCAT
GCGAAACGATCCTCATCCTGTCTCTTGATCGATCTTTGCAAAAGCCTAGGCCTCCAAAAAAGCCTCCTCA
CTACTTCTGGAATAGCTCAGAGGCCGAGGCGGCCTCGGCCTCTGCATAAATAAAAAAAATTAGTCAGCCA
TGGGGCGGAGAATGGGCGGAACTGGGCGGAGTTAGGGGCGGGATGGGCGGAGTTAGGGGCGGGACTATGG
TTGCTGACTAATTGAGATGCATGCTTTGCATACTTCTGCCTGCTGGGGAGCCTGGGGACTTTCCACACCT
GGTTGCTGACTAATTGAGATGCATGCTTTGCATACTTCTGCCTGCTGGGGAGCCTGGGGACTTTCCACAC
CCTAACTGACACACATTCCACAGCTGGTTCTTTCCGCCTCAGGACTCTTCCTTTTTCAATAAATCAATCT
AAAGTATATATGAGTAAACTTGGTCTGACAGTTACCAATGCTTAATCAGTGAGGCACCTATCTCAGCGAT
CTGTCTATTTCGTTCATCCATAGTTGCCTGACTCCCCGTCGTGTAGATAACTACGATACGGGAGGGCTTA
CCATCTGGCCCCAGTGCTGCAATGATACCGCGAGACCCACGCTCACCGGCTCCAGATTTATCAGCAATAA
ACCAGCCAGCCGGAAGGGCCGAGCGCAGAAGTGGTCCTGCAACTTTATCCGCCTCCATCCAGTCTATTAA
TTGTTGCCGGGAAGCTAGAGTAAGTAGTTCGCCAGTTAATAGTTTGCGCAACGTTGTTGCCATTGCTACA
GGCATCGTGGTGTCACGCTCGTCGTTTGGTATGGCTTCATTCAGCTCCGGTTCCCAACGATCAAGGCGAG
TTACATGATCCCCCATGTTGTGCAAAAAAGCGGTTAGCTCCTTCGGTCCTCCGATCGTTGTCAGAAGTAA
GTTGGCCGCAGTGTTATCACTCATGGTTATGGCAGCACTGCATAATTCTCTTACTGTCATGCCATCCGTA
AGATGCTTTTCTGTGACTGGTGAGTACTCAACCAAGTCATTCTGAGAATAGTGTATGCGGCGACCGAGTT
GCTCTTGCCCGGCGTCAATACGGGATAATACCGCGCCACATAGCAGAACTTTAAAAGTGCTCATCATTGG
AAAACGTTCTTCGGGGCGAAAACTCTCAAGGATCTTACCGCTGTTGAGATCCAGTTCGATGTAACCCACT
CGTGCACCCAACTGATCTTCAGCATCTTTTACTTTCACCAGCGTTTCTGGGTGAGCAAAAACAGGAAGGC
AAAATGCCGCAAAAAAGGGAATAAGGGCGACACGGAAATGTTGAATACTCATACTCTTCCTTTTTCAATA
TTATTGAAGCATTTATCAGGGTTATTGTCTCATGAGCGGATACATATTTGAATGTATTTAGAAAAATAAA
CAAATAGGGGTTCCGCGCACATTTCCCCGAAAAGTGCCACCTG
[124 nt withheld, positions 5084-5207]
C
[91 nt withheld, positions 5209-5299]
A
[49 nt withheld, positions 5301-5349]
CCTTTGACGTTGGAGTCCACGTTCTTT
[37 nt withheld, positions 5377-5413]
ACCCTATCTCGGTCTATTCTTTTGATTTATAAGGGATTTTGCCGATTTCGGCCTATTGGTTAAAAAATGA
GCTGATTTAACAAAAATTTAACGCGAATTTTAACAAAATATTAACGCTTACAATTTAC
