>Addgene plasmid #43938 | pCR3-FLAG-Ubc13-WT | addgene partial sequence | sequence record 60263 | CMV-F 5'-CGCAAATGGGCGGTAGGCGTG-3'
ACTAGAGAACCCACTGCTTACTGGCTTATCGAAATTAATACGACTCACTATAGGGAGACCCAAGCTTGGT
ACCGAGCTCGGATCCACTAGTAACGGCCGCCAGTGTGCTGGAATTGATGGACTACAAGGACGACGATGAC
AAGGAATTGATGGACTACAAGGACGACGATGACAAGGAATTCGCCGGGCTGCCCCGCAGGATCATCAAGG
AAACCCAGCGTTTGCTGGCAGAACCAGTTCCTGGCATCAAAGCCGAACCAGATGAGAGCAACGCCCGTTA
TTTTCATGTGGTCATTGCTGGCCCTCAGGATTCCCCCTTTGAGGGAGGGACTTTTAAACTTGAACTATTC
CTTCCAGAAGAATACCCAATGGCAGCCCCTAAAGTACGTTTCATGACCAAAATTTATCATCCTAATGTAG
ACAAGTTGGGAAGAATATGTTTAGATATTTTGAAAGATAAGTGGTCCCCAGCACTGCAGATCCGCACAGT
TCTGCTATCGATCCAGGCCTTGTTAAGTGCTCCCAATCCAGATGATCCATTAGCAAATGATGTAGCGGAG
CAGTGGAAGACCAACGAAGCCCAAGCCATAGAAACAGCTAGAGCATGGACTAGGCTATATGCCATGAATA
ATATTTAATCTAGAGGGCCCTATTCTATAGTGTCACCTAAATGCTAGAGCTCGCTGATCAGCCTCGACTG
TGCCTTCTAGTTGCCAGCCATCTGTTGTTTGCCCCTCCCCCGTGCCTTCCTTGACCCTGGAAGGTGCCAC
TCCCACTGTCCTTTCCTAATAAAATGAGGAAATTGCATCGCATTGTCTGAGTAGGT
